Addgene plasmid #88893: p28-2iDP-puro
Purpose: Dual-intron DMD platform plasmid. Co-expresses DMD platform segment, firefly luciferase, puroR and mCherry. Plasmid carries phiC31 and Bxb1 attB sites.
Depositing lab: Michele Calos. Depositing organization: Stanford University. Publication: Genomic integration of the full-length dystrophin coding sequence in Duchenne muscular dystrophy induced pluripotent stem cells. Farruggio AP, Bhakta MS, du Bois H, Ma J, P Calos M. Biotechnol J. 2017 Jan 31. doi: 10.1002/biot.201600477. PubMed 28139886.
Backbone
  Vector backbone: p28
  Vector type: Mammalian Expression
  Selectable markers: Puromycin
Growth in bacteria
  Bacterial resistance: Kanamycin, 25 μg/mL
  Growth temperature: 30°C
  Growth strain: DH10B
  Growth instructions: Depositor recommends DH10B, XL1 blue or NEB's DH10-beta for growth. DH5alpha should not be used as it does not yield good transformation results
  Copy number: Unknown
Gene/Insert 1
  Gene/Insert name: Dual-intron DMD platform (alt name: 2iDP)
  Species: H. sapiens (human)
  Insert size (bp): 1236
  Mutation: Truncated version of the dystrophin protein (transcript variant Dp427m) that consists of residues 1-199 and 3554-3685 connected by a 13-amino acid linker.
Gene/Insert 2
  Gene/Insert name: luciferase (alt name: luc)
  Species: Firefly
  Insert size (bp): 1647
Gene/Insert 3
  Gene/Insert name: puromycin resistance enzyme (alt name: puroR)
  Insert size (bp): 594
  Mutation: codon optimized
Gene/Insert 4
  Gene/Insert name: mCherry (alt name: red)
  Insert size (bp): 705
Terms and licenses: Academic/Nonprofit Terms; Industry Terms: Not Available to Industry
How to cite: p28-2iDP-puro was a gift from Michele Calos (Addgene plasmid # 88893 ; http://n2t.net/addgene:88893 ; RRID:Addgene_88893)
