[The description below was written by a language model from this plasmid's Addgene catalogue record and pLannotate feature annotations shown in this document.]
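Description:
p28-2iDP-puro is a 9.6 kb mammalian expression plasmid on the p28 backbone, built as a "platform" for recombinase-mediated genomic integration in work aimed at restoring the dystrophin coding sequence in Duchenne muscular dystrophy induced pluripotent stem cells. In bacteria it replicates from a ColE1/pUC-type origin and is selected with kanamycin through the Tn5 aminoglycoside phosphotransferase gene (NeoR/KanR). Selection in mammalian cells is by puromycin.

The payload is a single polycistronic unit driven by a CAG-type promoter (CMV enhancer, chicken β-actin promoter and the chimeric β-actin/β-globin intron). The first open reading frame is the dual-intron DMD platform segment (2iDP). This is a truncated human dystrophin (Dp427m) in which residues 1–199 are joined to residues 3554–3685 by a 13-amino-acid linker. The automated annotation detects only part of this segment, labelling it as a fragment similar to a fission yeast actin-binding protein, which probably reflects homology to dystrophin's N-terminal actin-binding domain. The two introns implied by the name are not annotated. Three P2A peptides then link the platform segment to firefly luciferase (luc+), a codon-optimised puromycin N-acetyltransferase and mCherry, so one transcript yields four separate proteins. A WPRE and the bGH polyadenylation signal follow to enhance and terminate expression.

A φC31 attB site is annotated upstream of the cassette. The record also states that a Bxb1 attB site is present, and the Mycobacterium smegmatis groEL fragment found downstream of the cassette may correspond to it. These sites allow integrase-mediated placement of the plasmid in the genome. Integrants can then be selected with puromycin and tracked by luminescence and red fluorescence.
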