Features (pLannotate 1.2.2; 21 found; start..end, strand, type, name):
      1..28      -  misc_feature   MCS (fragment): pBluescript multiple cloning site
     43..112     +  protein_bind   attB: attB site for the φC31 integrase (Groth et al., 2000) phage φC31 integrase
    316..344     -  polyA_signal   bGH poly(A) signal (fragment): bovine growth hormone polyadenylation signal
    402..705     +  enhancer       CMV enhancer: human cytomegalovirus immediate early enhancer
    707..984     +  promoter       chicken β-actin promoter: No description available
    985..2000    +  intron         chimeric intron: chimera between introns from chicken β-actin and rabbit β-globin
   2381..2725    +  CDS            ain1 (fragment): AIN1_SCHPO - Experimental evidence at protein level: Swiss-Prot protein existence level 1. Binds to actin and is involved in actin-ring formation and organization. Plays a role in cytokinesis and is involved in septation. From Schizosaccharomyces pombe (strain 972 / ATCC 24843) (Fission yeast).
   3307..3363    +  CDS            P2A: 2A peptide from porcine teschovirus-1 polyprotein Eukaryotic ribosomes fail to insert a peptide bond between the Gly and Pro residues, yielding separate polypeptides.
   3364..5013    +  CDS            luciferase: firefly luciferase; luc+; enhanced luc+ version of the luciferase gene
   5023..5079    +  CDS            P2A: 2A peptide from porcine teschovirus-1 polyprotein Eukaryotic ribosomes fail to insert a peptide bond between the Gly and Pro residues, yielding separate polypeptides.
   5080..5676    +  CDS            pac: PUAC_STRAD - Protein predicted: Swiss-Prot protein existence level 4. Detoxification of puromycin. From Streptomyces alboniger.
   5686..5742    +  CDS            P2A: 2A peptide from porcine teschovirus-1 polyprotein Eukaryotic ribosomes fail to insert a peptide bond between the Gly and Pro residues, yielding separate polypeptides.
   5743..6450    +  CDS            mCherry: mCherry is a basic (constitutively fluorescent) red fluorescent protein published in 2004, derived from Discosoma sp.. It is reported to be a very rapidly-maturing monomer with low acid sensitivity.
   6460..7048    +  misc_feature   WPRE: woodchuck hepatitis virus posttranscriptional regulatory element
   7069..7293    +  polyA_signal   bGH poly(A) signal: bovine growth hormone polyadenylation signal
   7428..7610    -  CDS            groL2 (fragment): CH602_MYCS2 - Also known as groEL2 From Mycolicibacterium smegmatis (strain ATCC 700084 / mc(2)155) (Mycobacterium smegmatis).
   7622..7771    +  CDS            tnpA (fragment): TN5P_ECOLX - Also known as tnp. Experimental evidence at protein level: Swiss-Prot protein existence level 1. Mediates transposition of transposon Tn5 by a 'cut and paste' mechanism. First, the monomeric transposase binds the 19 bp inverted DNA repeats flanking the transposon. Then, dimerization of the DNA- bound transposase creates a synaptic DNA complex. After nicking of the first DNA strand, excision of the transposon proceeds through a series of intermediates. The transposase then mediates the insertion of the transposon at a new site by strand transfer. The activity of the wild- type tran
   7803..8597    +  CDS            NeoR/KanR: aminoglycoside phosphotransferase from Tn5; aph(3')-II (or nptII); confers resistance to neomycin, kanamycin, and G418 (Geneticin®)
   8618..8668    -  misc_feature   bom (fragment): basis of mobility region from pBR322
   8695..8783    +  promoter       AmpR promoter (fragment): bla
   8922..9510    +  rep_origin     ori: high-copy-number ColE1/pMB1/pBR322/pUC origin of replication
>Addgene plasmid #88893 | p28-2iDP-puro | addgene full sequence | sequence record 201484 | Addgene NGS Result
GGTACCGGGCCCCCCCTCGAGGTCGACGATGTAGGTCACGGTCTCGAAGCCGCGGTGCGGGTGCCAGGGC
GTGCCCTTGGGCTCCCCGGGCGCGTACTCCACCTCACCCATCTGGTCCATCATGATGAACGGGTCGAGGT
GGCGGTAGTTGATCCCGGCGAACGCGCGGCGCACCGGGAAGCCCTCGCCCTCGAAACCGCTGGGCGCGGT
GGTCACGGTGAGCACGGGACGTGCGACGGCGTCGGCGGGTGCGGATACGCGGGGCAGCGTCAGCGGGTTC
TCGACGGTCACGGCGGGCATGTCGACGGTATCGATCCATAGAGCCCACCGCATCCCCAGCATGCTTCATA
ATAGTAATCAATTACGGGGTCATTAGTTCATAGCCCATATATGGAGTTCCGCGTTACATAACTTACGGTA
AATGGCCCGCCTGGCTGACCGCCCAACGACCCCCGCCCATTGACGTCAATAATGACGTATGTTCCCATAG
TAACGCCAATAGGGACTTTCCATTGACGTCAATGGGTGGAGTATTTACGGTAAACTGCCCACTTGGCAGT
ACATCAAGTGTATCATATGCCAAGTACGCCCCCTATTGACGTCAATGACGGTAAATGGCCCGCCTGGCAT
TATGCCCAGTACATGACCTTATGGGACTTTCCTACTTGGCAGTACATCTACGTATTAGTCATCGCTATTA
CCATGGTCGAGGTGAGCCCCACGTTCTGCTTCACTCTCCCCATCTCCCCCCCCTCCCCACCCCCAATTTT
GTATTTATTTATTTTTTAATTATTTTGTGCAGCGATGGGGGCGGGGGGGGGGGGGGGGCGCGCGCCAGGC
GGGGCGGGGCGGGGCGAGGGGCGGGGCGGGGCGAGGCGGAGAGGTGCGGCGGCAGCCAATCAGAGCGGCG
CGCTCCGAAAGTTTCCTTTTATGGCGAGGCGGCGGCGGCGGCGGCCCTATAAAAAGCGAAGCGCGCGGCG
GGCGGGAGTCGCTGCGCGCTGCCTTCGCCCCGTGCCCCGCTCCGCGCCGCCTCGCGCCGCCCGCCCCGGC
TCTGACTGACCGCGTTACTCCCACAGGTGAGCGGGCGGGACGGCCCTTCTCCTCCGGGCTGTAATTAGCG
CTTGGTTTAATGACGGCTTGTTTCTTTTCTGTGGCTGCGTGAAAGCCTTGAGGGGCTCCGGGAGGGCCCT
TTGTGCGGGGGGAGCGGCTCGGGGGGTGCGTGCGTGTGTGTGTGCGTGGGGAGCGCCGCGTGCGGCTCCG
CGCTGCCCGGCGGCTGTGAGCGCTGCGGGCGCGGCGCGGGGCTTTGTGCGCTCCGCAGTGTGCGCGAGGG
GAGCGCGGCCGGGGGCGGTGCCCCGCGGTGCGGGGGGGGCTGCGAGGGGAACAAAGGCTGCGTGCGGGGT
GTGTGCGTGGGGGGGTGAGCAGGGGGTGTGGGCGCGTCGGTCGGGCTGCAACCCCCCCTGCACCCCCCTC
CCCGAGTTGCTGAGCACGGCCCGGCTTCGGGTGCGGGGCTCCGTACGGGGCGTGGCGCGGGGCTCGCCGT
GCCGGGCGGGGGGTGGCGGCAGGTGGGGGTGCCGGGCGGGGCGGGGCCGCCTCGGGCCGGGGAGGGCTCG
GGGGAGGGGCGCGGCGGCCCCCGGAGCGCCGGCGGCTGTCGAGGCGCGGCGAGCCGCAGCCATTGCCTTT
TATGGTAATCGTGCGAGAGGGCGCAGGGACTTCCTTTGTCCCAAATCTGTGCGGAGCCGAAATCTGGGAG
GCGCCGCCGCACCCCCTCTAGCGGGCGCGGGGCGAAGCGGTGCGGCGCCGGCAGGAAGGAAATGGGCGGG
GAGGGCCTTCGTGCGTCGCCGCGCCGCCGTCCCCTTCTCCCTCTCCAGCCTCGGGGCTGTCCGCGGGGGG
ACGGCTGCCTTCGGGGGGGACGGGGCAGGGCGGGGTTCGGCTTCTGGCGTGTGACCGGCGGCTCTAGAGC
CTCTGCTAACCATGTTCATGCCTTCTTCTTTTTCCTACAGCTCCTGGGCAACGTGCTGGTTATTGTGCTG
TCTCATCATTTTGGCAAAGAATTCCGCCACCATGCTTTGGTGGGAAGAAGTAGAGGACTGTTATGAAAGA
GAAGATGTTCAAAAGAAAACATTCACAAAATGGGTAAATGCACAATTTTCTAAGTTTGGGAAGCAGCATA
TTGAGAACCTCTTCAGTGACCTACAGGATGGGAGGCGCCTCCTAGACCTCCTCGAAGGCCTGACAGGGCA
AAAACTGGTATGTATCAAGCTTACAAGACAGCTTTAAGGAGACCAATAGAAACTGGGGCATGTGGAGACA
GAGAAGACTCTTGGGCCTCGAGGCTTCATTTTTTCTTTTTCTTTTTCAGCCAAAAGAAAAAGGATCCACA
AGAGTTCATGCCCTGAACAATGTCAACAAGGCACTGCGGGTTTTGCAGAACAATAATGTTGATTTAGTGA
ATATTGGAAGTACTGACATCGTAGATGGAAATCATAAACTGACTCTTGGTTTGATTTGGAATATAATCCT
CCACTGGCAGGTCAAAAATGTAATGAAAAATATCATGGCTGGATTGCAACAAACCAACAGTGAAAAGATT
CTCCTGAGCTGGGTCCGACAATCAACTCGTAATTATCCACAGGTTAATGTAATCAACTTCACCACCAGCT
GGTCTGATGGCCTGGCTTTGAATGCTCTCATCCATAGTCATAGGCCAGACCTATTTGACTGGAATAGTGT
GGTTTGCCAGCAGTCAGCCACACAACGACTGGAACATGCATTTTCTTCCCTGTGTTTGTTCTCCACCTTT
TCGTCTCTCCGGGATGCTGAGCTCATTGCTGAGGCCAAGCTACTGCGTCAACACAAAGGCCGCCTGGAAG
CCAGGATGCAAATCCTGGAAGACCACAATAAACAGCTGGAGTCACAGTTACACAGGCTAAGGCAGCTGCT
GGAGCAACCCCAGGCAGAGGCCAAAGTGAATGGCACAACGGTGTCCTCTCCTTCTACCTCTCTACAGAGG
TCCGACAGCAGTCAGCCTATGCTGCTCCGAGTGGTTGGCAGTCAAACTTCGGACTCCATGGGTAAGTAGA
GGGCTGGGCTGGGCTGTGGGGGGTGTGGGGTGCGGGACTGGGCAGTCTGGGAGTCCCTCTCACCACTTTT
CTTACCTTTCTAGGTGAGGAAGATCTTCTCAGTCCTCCCCAGGACACAAGCACAGGGTTAGAGGAGGTGA
TGGAGCAACTCAACAACTCCTTCCCTAGTTCAAGAGGAAGAAATACCCCTGGAAAGCCAATGAGAGAGGA
CACAATGGGATCCGGTGCCACGAACTTCTCTCTGTTAAAGCAAGCAGGAGATGTGGAAGAAAACCCCGGT
CCTATGGAAGACGCCAAAAACATAAAGAAAGGCCCGGCGCCATTCTATCCGCTGGAAGATGGAACCGCTG
GAGAGCAACTGCATAAGGCTATGAAGAGATACGCCCTGGTTCCTGGAACAATTGCTTTTACAGATGCACA
TATCGAGGTGGACATCACTTACGCTGAGTACTTCGAAATGTCCGTTCGGTTGGCAGAAGCTATGAAACGA
TATGGGCTGAATACAAATCACAGAATCGTCGTATGCAGTGAAAACTCTCTTCAATTCTTTATGCCGGTGT
TGGGCGCGTTATTTATCGGAGTTGCAGTTGCGCCCGCGAACGACATTTATAATGAACGTGAATTGCTCAA
CAGTATGGGCATTTCGCAGCCTACCGTGGTGTTCGTTTCCAAAAAGGGGTTGCAAAAAATTTTGAACGTG
CAAAAAAAGCTCCCAATCATCCAAAAAATTATTATCATGGATTCTAAAACGGATTACCAGGGATTTCAGT
CGATGTACACGTTCGTCACATCTCATCTACCTCCCGGTTTTAATGAATACGATTTTGTGCCAGAGTCCTT
CGATAGGGACAAGACAATTGCACTGATCATGAACTCCTCTGGATCTACTGGTCTGCCTAAAGGTGTCGCT
CTGCCTCATAGAACTGCCTGCGTGAGATTCTCGCATGCCAGAGATCCTATTTTTGGCAATCAAATCATTC
CGGATACTGCGATTTTAAGTGTTGTTCCATTCCATCACGGTTTTGGAATGTTTACTACACTCGGATATTT
GATATGTGGATTTCGAGTCGTCTTAATGTATAGATTTGAAGAAGAGCTGTTTCTGAGGAGCCTTCAGGAT
TACAAGATTCAAAGTGCGCTGCTGGTGCCAACCCTATTCTCCTTCTTCGCCAAAAGCACTCTGATTGACA
AATACGATTTATCTAATTTACACGAAATTGCTTCTGGTGGCGCTCCCCTCTCTAAGGAAGTCGGGGAAGC
GGTTGCCAAGAGGTTCCATCTGCCAGGTATCAGGCAAGGATATGGGCTCACTGAGACTACATCAGCTATT
CTGATTACACCCGAGGGGGATGATAAACCGGGCGCGGTCGGTAAAGTTGTTCCATTTTTTGAAGCGAAGG
TTGTGGATCTGGATACCGGGAAAACGCTGGGCGTTAATCAAAGAGGCGAACTGTGTGTGAGAGGTCCTAT
GATTATGTCCGGTTATGTAAACAATCCGGAAGCGACCAACGCCTTGATTGACAAGGATGGATGGCTACAT
TCTGGAGACATAGCTTACTGGGACGAAGACGAACACTTCTTCATCGTTGACCGCCTGAAGTCTCTGATTA
AGTACAAAGGCTATCAGGTGGCTCCCGCTGAATTGGAATCCATCTTGCTCCAACACCCCAACATCTTCGA
CGCAGGTGTCGCAGGTCTTCCCGACGATGACGCCGGTGAACTTCCCGCCGCCGTTGTTGTTTTGGAGCAC
GGAAAGACGATGACGGAAAAAGAGATCGTGGATTACGTCGCCAGTCAAGTAACAACCGCGAAAAAGTTGC
GCGGAGGAGTTGTGTTTGTGGACGAAGTACCGAAAGGTCTTACCGGAAAACTCGACGCAAGAAAAATCAG
AGAGATCCTCATAAAGGCCAAGAAGGGCGGAAAGATCGCCGTGGGATCCGGTGCCACGAACTTCTCTCTG
TTAAAGCAAGCAGGAGATGTGGAAGAAAACCCCGGTCCTATGACTGAATACAAACCAACTGTTCGCCTGG
CAACTCGTGATGATGTTCCACGTGCAGTTCGCACCCTGGCTGCTGCATTTGCTGACTACCCTGCAACCCG
TCACACTGTGGACCCAGACCGCCACATTGAACGTGTGACTGAACTGCAGGAGCTGTTCCTGACCCGTGTG
GGCCTGGACATTGGCAAAGTGTGGGTGGCAGATGATGGTGCTGCTGTGGCAGTGTGGACCACCCCTGAAT
CTGTTGAAGCTGGTGCAGTGTTTGCTGAGATTGGCCCACGCATGGCAGAACTGTCTGGCAGCCGCCTGGC
AGCACAACAGCAGATGGAAGGTCTGCTGGCACCACACCGCCCAAAAGAACCTGCTTGGTTCCTGGCAACT
GTGGGTGTGAGCCCTGACCACCAGGGTAAGGGCCTGGGCTCTGCAGTGGTGCTGCCTGGTGTGGAAGCAG
CTGAACGTGCAGGTGTGCCTGCTTTCCTGGAGACCTCAGCTCCACGCAACCTGCCTTTCTATGAACGCCT
GGGCTTCACTGTGACTGCTGATGTGGAAGTGCCAGAAGGCCCACGCACTTGGTGCATGACTCGCAAACCA
GGTGCTGGATCCGGTGCCACGAACTTCTCTCTGTTAAAGCAAGCAGGAGATGTGGAAGAAAACCCCGGTC
CTATGGTGAGCAAGGGCGAGGAGGATAACATGGCCATCATCAAGGAGTTCATGCGCTTCAAGGTGCACAT
GGAGGGCTCCGTGAACGGCCACGAGTTCGAGATCGAGGGCGAGGGCGAGGGCCGCCCCTACGAGGGCACC
CAGACCGCCAAGCTGAAGGTGACCAAGGGTGGCCCCCTGCCCTTCGCCTGGGACATCCTGTCCCCTCAGT
TCATGTACGGCTCCAAGGCCTACGTGAAGCACCCCGCCGACATCCCCGACTACTTGAAGCTGTCCTTCCC
CGAGGGCTTCAAGTGGGAGCGCGTGATGAACTTCGAGGACGGCGGCGTGGTGACCGTGACCCAGGACTCC
TCCCTGCAGGACGGCGAGTTCATCTACAAGGTGAAGCTGCGCGGCACCAACTTCCCCTCCGACGGCCCCG
TAATGCAGAAGAAGACCATGGGCTGGGAGGCCTCCTCCGAGCGGATGTACCCCGAGGACGGCGCCCTGAA
GGGCGAGATCAAGCAGAGGCTGAAGCTGAAGGACGGCGGCCACTACGACGCTGAGGTCAAGACCACCTAC
AAGGCCAAGAAGCCCGTGCAGCTGCCCGGCGCCTACAACGTCAACATCAAGTTGGACATCACCTCCCACA
ACGAGGACTACACCATCGTGGAACAGTACGAACGCGCCGAGGGCCGCCACTCCACCGGCGGCATGGACGA
GCTGTACAAGTAAATCGATAATCAACCTCTGGATTACAAAATTTGTGAAAGATTGACTGGTATTCTTAAC
TATGTTGCTCCTTTTACGCTATGTGGATACGCTGCTTTAATGCCTTTGTATCATGCTATTGCTTCCCGTA
TGGCTTTCATTTTCTCCTCCTTGTATAAATCCTGGTTGCTGTCTCTTTATGAGGAGTTGTGGCCCGTTGT
CAGGCAACGTGGCGTGGTGTGCACTGTGTTTGCTGACGCAACCCCCACTGGTTGGGGCATTGCCACCACC
TGTCAGCTCCTTTCCGGGACTTTCGCTTTCCCCCTCCCTATTGCCACGGCGGAACTCATCGCCGCCTGCC
TTGCCCGCTGCTGGACAGGGGCTCGGCTGTTGGGCACTGACAATTCCGTGGTGTTGTCGGGGAAATCATC
GTCCTTTCCTTGGCTGCTCGCCTGTGTTGCCACCTGGATTCTGCGCGGGACGTCCTTCTGCTACGTCCCT
TCGGCCCTCAATCCAGCGGACCTTCCTTCCCGCGGCCTGCTGCCGGCTCTGCGGCCTCTTCCGCGTCTTC
GCCTTCGCCCTCAGACGAGTCGGATCTCCCTTTGGGCCGCCTCCCCGCATCGATACTCGAGCCCTCGACT
GTGCCTTCTAGTTGCCAGCCATCTGTTGTTTGCCCCTCCCCCGTGCCTTCCTTGACCCTGGAAGGTGCCA
CTCCCACTGTCCTTTCCTAATAAAATGAGGAAATTGCATCGCATTGTCTGAGTAGGTGTCATTCTATTCT
GGGGGGTGGGGTGGGGCAGGACAGCAAGGGGGAGGATTGGGAAGACAATAGCAGGCATGCTGGGGATGCG
GTGGGCTCTATGGGGCGCGCGAAACCGGTGAAAAACCGCTCAGCGGCGCCCGCACCCAAACGAAAACACC
CCCGGCCCAAGCGGACCGGGGGTGTCGCGTGAAATGGATCAGTGAGCGTGGCCGTGGTGGTGGCCGTGGC
CGTGCTCGTCCTCGTCGGCCGGCTTGTCGACGACGGCGGTCTCCGTCGTCAGGATCATCCGGGCCACCGA
GGCGGCGTTGAGAACAGCCGAGCGGGTCACCTTGGCCGGATCGACGACGCCGGCGGAGACCAGATCACCG
AACTCCAGCGTGGCGGCGTTGAAGCCCTGCCCCTTGGGAAGTTCGGAGATTAATTAACCGTTTAAATTGG
GCGCGCCAAGGAAGCTAGCAGGACAGCAAGCGAACCGGAATTGCCAGCTGGGGCGCCCTCTGGTAAGGTT
GGGAAGCCCTGCAAAGTAAACTGGATGGCTTTCTTGCCGCCAAGGATCTGATGGCGCAGGGGATCAAGCT
CTGATCAAGAGACAGGATGAGGATCGTTTCGCATGATTGAACAAGATGGATTGCACGCAGGTTCTCCGGC
CGCTTGGGTGGAGAGGCTATTCGGCTATGACTGGGCACAACAGACAATCGGCTGCTCTGATGCCGCCGTG
TTCCGGCTGTCAGCGCAGGGGCGCCCGGTTCTTTTTGTCAAGACCGACCTGTCCGGTGCCCTGAATGAAC
TGCAAGACGAGGCAGCGCGGCTATCGTGGCTGGCCACGACGGGCGTTCCTTGCGCAGCTGTGCTCGACGT
TGTCACTGAAGCGGGAAGGGACTGGCTGCTATTGGGCGAAGTGCCGGGGCAGGATCTCCTGTCATCTCAC
CTTGCTCCTGCCGAGAAAGTATCCATCATGGCTGATGCAATGCGGCGGCTGCATACGCTTGATCCGGCTA
CCTGCCCATTCGACCACCAAGCGAAACATCGCATCGAGCGAGCACGTACTCGGATGGAAGCCGGTCTTGT
CGATCAGGATGATCTGGACGAAGAGCATCAGGGGCTCGCGCCAGCCGAACTGTTCGCCAGGCTCAAGGCG
AGCATGCCCGACGGCGAGGATCTCGTCGTGACCCATGGCGATGCCTGCTTGCCGAATATCATGGTGGAAA
ATGGCCGCTTTTCTGGATTCATCGACTGTGGCCGGCTGGGTGTGGCGGACCGCTATCAGGACATAGCGTT
GGCTACCCGTGATATTGCTGAAGAGCTTGGCGGCGAATGGGCTGACCGCTTCCTCGTGCTTTACGGTATC
GCCGCTCCCGATTCGCAGCGCATCGCCTTCTATCGCCTTCTTGACGAGTTCTTCTGAATTATTAACGCTT
ACAATTTCCTGATGCGGTATTTTCTCCTTACGCATCTGTGCGGTATTTCACACCGCATCAGGTGGCACTT
TTCGGGGAAATGTGCGCGGAACCCCTATTTGTTTATTTTTCTAAATACATTCAAATATGTATCCGCTCAT
GAGACAATAACCCTGATAAATGCTTCAATAATAGCACGTGCTAAAACTTCATTTTTAATTTAAAAGGATC
TAGGTGAAGATCCTTTTTGATAATCTCATGACCAAAATCCCTTAACGTGAGTTTTCGTTCCACTGAGCGT
CAGACCCCGTAGAAAAGATCAAAGGATCTTCTTGAGATCCTTTTTTTCTGCGCGTAATCTGCTGCTTGCA
AACAAAAAAACCACCGCTACCAGCGGTGGTTTGTTTGCCGGATCAAGAGCTACCAACTCTTTTTCCGAAG
GTAACTGGCTTCAGCAGAGCGCAGATACCAAATACTGTTCTTCTAGTGTAGCCGTAGTTAGGCCACCACT
TCAAGAACTCTGTAGCACCGCCTACATACCTCGCTCTGCTAATCCTGTTACCAGTGGCTGCTGCCAGTGG
CGATAAGTCGTGTCTTACCGGGTTGGACTCAAGACGATAGTTACCGGATAAGGCGCAGCGGTCGGGCTGA
ACGGGGGGTTCGTGCACACAGCCCAGCTTGGAGCGAACGACCTACACCGAACTGAGATACCTACAGCGTG
AGCTATGAGAAAGCGCCACGCTTCCCGAAGGGAGAAAGGCGGACAGGTATCCGGTAAGCGGCAGGGTCGG
AACAGGAGAGCGCACGAGGGAGCTTCCAGGGGGAAACGCCTGGTATCTTTATAGTCCTGTCGGGTTTCGC
CACCTCTGACTTGAGCGTCGATTTTTGTGATGCTCGTCAGGGGGGCGGAGCCTATGGAAAAACGCCAGCA
ACGCGGCCTTTTTACGGTTCCTGGGCTTTTGCTGGC
